>Addgene plasmid #241255 | pmCh-C1 Rab45 | addgene full sequence | sequence record 489499 | Addgene NGS Result
TAGTTATTAATAGTAATCAATTACGGGGTCATTAGTTCATAGCCCATATATGGAGTTCCGCGTTACATAA
CTTACGGTAAATGGCCCGCCTGGCTGACCGCCCAACGACCCCCGCCCATTGACGTCAATAATGACGTATG
TTCCCATAGTAACGCCAATAGGGACTTTCCATTGACGTCAATGGGTGGAGTATTTACGGTAAACTGCCCA
CTTGGCAGTACATCAAGTGTATCATATGCCAAGTACGCCCCCTATTGACGTCAATGACGGTAAATGGCCC
GCCTGGCATTATGCCCAGTACATGACCTTATGGGACTTTCCTACTTGGCAGTACATCTACGTATTAGTCA
TCGCTATTACCATGGTGATGCGGTTTTGGCAGTACATCAATGGGCGTGGATAGCGGTTTGACTCACGGGG
ATTTCCAAGTCTCCACCCCATTGACGTCAATGGGAGTTTGTTTTGGCACCAAAATCAACGGGACTTTCCA
AAATGTCGTAACAACTCCGCCCCATTGACGCAAATGGGCGGTAGGCGTGTACGGTGGGAGGTCTATATAA
GCAGAGCTGGTTTAGTGAACCGTCAGATCCGCTAGCGCTACCGGTGCCACCATGGTGAGCAAGGGCGAGG
AGGATAACATGGCCATCATCAAGGAGTTCATGCGCTTCAAGGTGCACATGGAGGGCTCCGTGAACGGCCA
CGAGTTCGAGATCGAGGGCGAGGGCGAGGGCCGCCCCTACGAGGGCACCCAGACCGCCAAGCTGAAGGTG
ACCAAGGGTGGCCCCCTGCCCTTCGCCTGGGACATCCTGTCCCCTCAGTTCATGTACGGCTCCAAGGCCT
ACGTGAAGCACCCCGCCGACATCCCCGACTACTTGAAGCTGTCCTTCCCCGAGGGCTTCAAGTGGGAGCG
CGTGATGAACTTCGAGGACGGCGGCGTGGTGACCGTGACCCAGGACTCCTCCCTGCAGGACGGCGAGTTC
ATCTACAAGGTGAAGCTGCGCGGCACCAACTTCCCCTCCGACGGCCCCGTAATGCAGAAGAAGACCATGG
GCTGGGAGGCCTCCTCCGAGCGGATGTACCCCGAGGACGGCGCCCTGAAGGGCGAGATCAAGCAGAGGCT
GAAGCTGAAGGACGGCGGCCACTACGACGCTGAGGTCAAGACCACCTACAAGGCCAAGAAGCCCGTGCAG
CTGCCCGGCGCCTACAACGTCAACATCAAGTTGGACATCACCTCCCACAACGAGGACTACACCATCGTGG
AACAGTACGAACGCGCCGAGGGCCGCCACTCCACCGGCGGCATGGACGAGCTGTACAAGGGTACCGGTGG
ATCTGGAGGTATGGAGGCTGACGGCGACGGCGAAGAGCTGGCCAGACTGAGATCCGTCTTTGCCGCATGC
GACGCTAATAGAAGCGGCAGACTGGAACGGGAAGAGTTCAGAGCCCTGTGCACCGAGCTGCGTGTGAGAC
CTGCCGATGCAGAAGCCGTGTTCCAAAGACTGGACGCCGACCGGGATGGAGCCATCACATTCCAGGAGTT
CGCCAGAGGCTTCCTGGGAAGCCTGCGGGGCGGCCGGAGACGGGACTGGGGCCCTCTGGACCCTGCTCCT
GCTGTTTCCGAGGCCGGACCTGAGACCCACGATAGCGAAGAAGATGAAGGAGATGAGGATGCCGCCGCCG
CTCTGGCCACATCTTGCGGCCCCGCCAGCCCTGGGAGAGCCTGGCAGGACTTCCAGGCTAGACTGGGCGA
CGAAGCCAAGTTCATCCCCAGAGAGGAGCAGGTGAGCACCCTGTACCAGAACATCAACCTTGTCGAGCCT
CGGCTGATTCAGCCCTACGAGCACGTGATCAAGAACTTCATCAGGGAAATCAGACTGCAAAGCACCGAGA
TGGAAAATCTGGCCATCGCCGTCAAACGGGCCCAGGATAAGGCCGCCATGCAGCTGAGCGAGCTGGAAGA
AGAAATGGACCAGAGAATCCAGGCCGCCGAACACAAGACAAGAAAGGATGAGAAGAGAAAGGCCGAAGAG
GCCCTCAGCGACCTGAGGCGGCAGTACGAGACCGAAGTGGGCGATCTGCAGGTGACCATCAAGAAACTAC
GCAAACTGGAAGAGCAGAGCAAGCGGGTGTCTCAGAAAGAAGACGTGGCCGCCCTCAAGAAACAGATCTA
CGACCTGAGCATGGAAAACCAGAAGGTGAAGAAGGACCTGCTGGAAGCTCAGACCAATATCGCCTTCCTG
CAAAGCGAGCTGGACGCGCTGAAGTCCGACTACGCCGACCAGAGCCTGAACACCGAGCGGGACCTGGAGA
TCATCCGGGCCTACACCGAGGACAGAAACTCACTGGAAAGACAGATCGAGATCCTGCAGACCGCCAACAG
AAAGCTGCACGACTCTAACGACGGACTGCGGAGCGCCCTTGAGAACAGCTATTCTAAGTTCAACAGAAGC
CTGCACATCAACAACATCAGCCCTGGCAACACCATCAGTAGAAGCAGCCCTAAGTTCATCGGCCACAGCC
CCCAGCCTCTGGGCTACGATAGGTCAAGCAGAAGCTCTTACGTGGACGAGGACTGTGATAGCCTGGCCCT
CTGTGACCCCCTGCAGCGGACCAACTGCGAAGTGGACAGCCTGCCTGAGAGCTGCTTCGACAGTGGACTG
AGCACACTGAGGGACCCTAACGAGTACGACAGCGAGGTGGAATACAAGCACCAGCGCGGGTTCCAGAGAA
GCCACGGCGTGCAGGAGTCTTTTGGAGGCGATGCTAGCGACACAGACGTGCCAGATATCCGCGATGAGGA
GACATTTGGCCTGGAGGACGTCGCCTCCGTGCTGGACTGGAAGCCCCAGGGCTCCGTGAGCGAGGGCAGC
ATCGTGTCTAGCAGCAGAAAACCTATCTCCGCCCTGAGCCCACAGACCGACCTGGTGGACGACAACGCCA
AATCTTTCAGCAGCCAGAAAGCTTATAAGATCGTGCTGGCTGGCGACGCCGCTGTGGGCAAGTCCAGCTT
CCTCATGAGACTGTGTAAAAATGAGTTTCGGGAAAACATTAGCGCCACCCTGGGCGTGGATTTCCAAATG
AAGACCCTGATCGTAGACGGCGAGAGAACCGTGCTGCAACTGTGGGACACCGCCGGCCAGGAGCGATTTA
GATCCATTGCCAAGTCCTACTTCAGAAAGGCCGATGGCGTGCTGCTGCTGTACGACGTTACATGCGAGAA
GTCTTTTCTGAATATCAGGGAGTGGGTGGATATGATCGAGGATGCTGCCCACGAGACAGTGCCTATCATG
CTGGTGGGAAACAAGGCTGACATCCGGGACACCGCCGCTACCGAGGGCCAGAAGTGCGTGCCCGGACATT
TCGGCGAGAAACTGGCCATGACCTACGGCGCCCTGTTCTGCGAGACTAGCGCCAAGGACGGCTCTAATAT
CGTGGAAGCCGTGCTGCACCTGGCTCGAGAAGTGAAGAAGAGAACAGATAAGGACGACAGCAGATCTATC
ACCAACCTGACCGGCACAAACAGCAAGAAGTCTCCACAGATGAAGAACTGTTGCAACGGCTGAGAATTCT
GCAGTCGACGGTACCGCGGGCCCGGGATCCACCGGATCTAGATAACTGATCATAATCAGCCATACCACAT
TTGTAGAGGTTTTACTTGCTTTAAAAAACCTCCCACACCTCCCCCTGAACCTGAAACATAAAATGAATGC
AATTGTTGTTGTTAACTTGTTTATTGCAGCTTATAATGGTTACAAATAAAGCAATAGCATCACAAATTTC
ACAAATAAAGCATTTTTTTCACTGCATTCTAGTTGTGGTTTGTCCAAACTCATCAATGTATCTTAAGGCG
TAAATTGTAAGCGTTAATATTTTGTTAAAATTCGCGTTAAATTTTTGTTAAATCAGCTCATTTTTTAACC
AATAGGCCGAAATCGGCAAAATCCCTTATAAATCAAAAGAATAGACCGAGATAGGGT
[37 nt withheld, positions 3978-4014]
AAAGAACGTGGACTCCAACGTCAAAGG
[49 nt withheld, positions 4042-4090]
T
[91 nt withheld, positions 4092-4182]
G
[124 nt withheld, positions 4184-4307]
CAGGTGGCACTTTTCGGGGAAATGTGCGCGGAACCCCTATTTGTTTATTTTTCTAAATACATTCAAATAT
GTATCCGCTCATGAGACAATAACCCTGATAAATGCTTCAATAATATTGAAAAAGGAAGAGTCCTGAGGCG
GAAAGAACCAGCTGTGGAATGTGTGTCAGTTAGGGTGTGGAAAGTCCCCAGGCTCCCCAGCAGGCAGAAG
TATGCAAAGCATGCATCTCAATTAGTCAGCAACCAGGTGTGGAAAGTCCCCAGGCTCCCCAGCAGGCAGA
AGTATGCAAAGCATGCATCTCAATTAGTCAGCAACCATAGTCCCGCCCCTAACTCCGCCCATCCCGCCCC
TAACTCCGCCCAGTTCCGCCCATTCTCCGCCCCATGGCTGACTAATTTTTTTTATTTATGCAGAGGCCGA
GGCCGCCTCGGCCTCTGAGCTATTCCAGAAGTAGTGAGGAGGCTTTTTTGGAGGCCTAGGCTTTTGCAAA
GATCGATCAAGAGACAGGATGAGGATCGTTTCGCATGATTGAACAAGATGGATTGCACGCAGGTTCTCCG
GCCGCTTGGGTGGAGAGGCTATTCGGCTATGACTGGGCACAACAGACAATCGGCTGCTCTGATGCCGCCG
TGTTCCGGCTGTCAGCGCAGGGGCGCCCGGTTCTTTTTGTCAAGACCGACCTGTCCGGTGCCCTGAATGA
ACTGCAAGACGAGGCAGCGCGGCTATCGTGGCTGGCCACGACGGGCGTTCCTTGCGCAGCTGTGCTCGAC
GTTGTCACTGAAGCGGGAAGGGACTGGCTGCTATTGGGCGAAGTGCCGGGGCAGGATCTCCTGTCATCTC
ACCTTGCTCCTGCCGAGAAAGTATCCATCATGGCTGATGCAATGCGGCGGCTGCATACGCTTGATCCGGC
TACCTGCCCATTCGACCACCAAGCGAAACATCGCATCGAGCGAGCACGTACTCGGATGGAAGCCGGTCTT
GTCGATCAGGATGATCTGGACGAAGAGCATCAGGGGCTCGCGCCAGCCGAACTGTTCGCCAGGCTCAAGG
CGAGCATGCCCGACGGCGAGGATCTCGTCGTGACCCATGGCGATGCCTGCTTGCCGAATATCATGGTGGA
AAATGGCCGCTTTTCTGGATTCATCGACTGTGGCCGGCTGGGTGTGGCGGACCGCTATCAGGACATAGCG
TTGGCTACCCGTGATATTGCTGAAGAGCTTGGCGGCGAATGGGCTGACCGCTTCCTCGTGCTTTACGGTA
TCGCCGCTCCCGATTCGCAGCGCATCGCCTTCTATCGCCTTCTTGACGAGTTCTTCTGAGCGGGACTCTG
GGGTTCGAAATGACCGACCAAGCGACGCCCAACCTGCCATCACGAGATTTCGATTCCACCGCCGCCTTCT
ATGAAAGGTTGGGCTTCGGAATCGTTTTCCGGGACGCCGGCTGGATGATCCTCCAGCGCGGGGATCTCAT
GCTGGAGTTCTTCGCCCACCCTAGGGGGAGGCTAACTGAAACACGGAAGGAGACAATACCGGAAGGAACC
CGCGCTATGACGGCAATAAAAAGACAGAATAAAACGCACGGTGTTGGGTCGTTTGTTCATAAACGCGGGG
TTCGGTCCCAGGGCTGGCACTCTGTCGATACCCCACCGAGACCCCATTGGGGCCAATACGCCCGCGTTTC
TTCCTTTTCCCCACCCCACCCCCCAAGTTCGGGTGAAGGCCCAGGGCTCGCAGCCAACGTCGGGGCGGCA
GGCCCTGCCATAGCCTCAGGTTACTCATATATACTTTAGATTGATTTAAAACTTCATTTTTAATTTAAAA
GGATCTAGGTGAAGATCCTTTTTGATAATCTCATGACCAAAATCCCTTAACGTGAGTTTTCGTTCCACTG
AGCGTCAGACCCCGTAGAAAAGATCAAAGGATCTTCTTGAGATCCTTTTTTTCTGCGCGTAATCTGCTGC
TTGCAAACAAAAAAACCACCGCTACCAGCGGTGGTTTGTTTGCCGGATCAAGAGCTACCAACTCTTTTTC
CGAAGGTAACTGGCTTCAGCAGAGCGCAGATACCAAATACTGTTCTTCTAGTGTAGCCGTAGTTAGGCCA
CCACTTCAAGAACTCTGTAGCACCGCCTACATACCTCGCTCTGCTAATCCTGTTACCAGTGGCTGCTGCC
AGTGGCGATAAGTCGTGTCTTACCGGGTTGGACTCAAGACGATAGTTACCGGATAAGGCGCAGCGGTCGG
GCTGAACGGGGGGTTCGTGCACACAGCCCAGCTTGGAGCGAACGACCTACACCGAACTGAGATACCTACA
GCGTGAGCTATGAGAAAGCGCCACGCTTCCCGAAGGGAGAAAGGCGGACAGGTATCCGGTAAGCGGCAGG
GTCGGAACAGGAGAGCGCACGAGGGAGCTTCCAGGGGGAAACGCCTGGTATCTTTATAGTCCTGTCGGGT
TTCGCCACCTCTGACTTGAGCGTCGATTTTTGTGATGCTCGTCAGGGGGGCGGAGCCTATGGAAAAACGC
CAGCAACGCGGCCTTTTTACGGTTCCTGGCCTTTTGCTGGCCTTTTGCTCACATGTTCTTTCCTGCGTTA
TCCCCTGATTCTGTGGATAACCGTATTACCGCCATGCAT
Features (pLannotate 1.2.2; 15 found; start..end, strand, type, name):
     61..364     +  enhancer       CMV enhancer: human cytomegalovirus immediate early enhancer
    365..568     +  promoter       CMV promoter: human cytomegalovirus (CMV) immediate early promoter
    612..1319    +  CDS            mCherry: mCherry is a basic (constitutively fluorescent) red fluorescent protein published in 2004, derived from Discosoma sp.. It is reported to be a very rapidly-maturing monomer with low acid sensitivity.
   1341..3560    +  CDS            RASEF: RASEF_HUMAN - Also known as RAB45. Experimental evidence at protein level: Swiss-Prot protein existence level 1. Binds predominantly GDP, and also GTP (PubMed:17448446). Acts as a dynein adapter protein that activates dynein-mediated transport and dynein-dynactin motility on microtubules (PubMed:30814157). From Homo sapiens (Human).
   3564..3600    +  misc_feature   MCS (fragment): multiple cloning site
   3617..3701    +  CDS            large T antigen (fragment): large T antigen from SV40 (simian virus 40)
   3724..3845    +  polyA_signal   SV40 poly(A) signal: SV40 polyadenylation signal
   3879..4307    -  rep_origin     f1 ori (sequence partly withheld): f1 bacteriophage origin of replication; arrow indicates direction of (+) strand synthesis
   4334..4438    +  promoter       AmpR promoter: bla
   4440..4797    +  promoter       SV40 promoter: SV40 enhancer and early promoter
   4832..5626    +  CDS            NeoR/KanR: aminoglycoside phosphotransferase from Tn5; aph(3')-II (or nptII); confers resistance to neomycin, kanamycin, and G418 (Geneticin®)
   5647..5799    +  CDS            ble (fragment): BLE_KLEPN - Experimental evidence at protein level: Swiss-Prot protein existence level 1. Binding protein with a strong affinity to the bleomycin family of antibiotics. Binds to CL990; an antimitotic-antibiotic compound. From Klebsiella pneumoniae.
   5858..5905    +  polyA_signal   HSV TK poly(A) signal: herpes simplex virus thymidine kinase polyadenylation signal (Cole and Stacy, 1985)
   5996..6012    -  polyA_signal   bGH poly(A) signal (fragment): bovine growth hormone polyadenylation signal
   6234..6822    +  rep_origin     ori: high-copy-number ColE1/pMB1/pBR322/pUC origin of replication
