[The description below was written by a language model from this plasmid's Addgene catalogue record and pLannotate feature annotations shown in this document.]
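Description:
pmCh-C1 Rab45 is a 6,936-bp mammalian expression plasmid built on the pmCh-C1 backbone, a C1-type fluorescent-protein fusion vector in which the gene of interest is placed downstream of mCherry. It carries human Rab45, also known as RASEF, inserted by Gibson cloning. The catalogue describes the tag as RFP at the N terminus of the insert, and the feature table identifies that fluorescent protein as mCherry, a fast-maturing monomeric red protein derived from Discosoma. The mCherry coding sequence sits immediately upstream of the RASEF coding sequence, separated by a short linker. The fusion is driven by the human cytomegalovirus immediate early enhancer and promoter, giving strong constitutive expression in most mammalian cell lines. A remnant of the multiple cloning site follows the insert, and transcripts are terminated by the SV40 polyadenylation signal.

In bacteria the plasmid replicates from a high-copy ColE1/pUC-type origin and is selected with kanamycin. Resistance comes from the Tn5 aminoglycoside phosphotransferase (NeoR/KanR). This gene is preceded by both a bacterial bla promoter and the SV40 enhancer/early promoter, and is followed by the HSV TK polyadenylation signal. The same cassette can therefore confer G418 resistance in mammalian cells. An f1 origin is also present. The short large T antigen, ble and bGH poly(A) fragments in the annotation appear to be backbone remnants rather than functional elements.

The stated purpose is exogenous expression of red-tagged Rab45 in mammalian cells, which allows its localisation to be followed by fluorescence microscopy. RASEF is annotated as a GDP- and GTP-binding Rab protein that acts as an activating adaptor for dynein-mediated transport along microtubules. The associated publication concerns the late endocytic pathway.
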