Addgene plasmid #241255: pmCh-C1 Rab45
Purpose: For exogenous expression of Rab45 (RASEF) as an N-terminal fusion to RFP in mammalian cells
Depositing lab: Pietro De Camilli. Depositing organization: Yale University. Publication: BLTP3A is associated with membranes of the late endocytic pathway and is an effector of CASM. Hanna MG, Rodriguez Cruz HO, Fujise K, Wu Y, Xu CS, Pang S, Li Z, Monetti M, De Camilli P. EMBO J (2025) 44: 6168 - 6195 10.1038/s44318-025-00543-9 PubMed 39386594.
Backbone
  Vector backbone: pmCh-C1
  Vector type: Mammalian Expression
Growth in bacteria
  Bacterial resistance: Kanamycin, 50 μg/mL
  Growth temperature: 37°C
  Growth strain: DH5alpha
  Copy number: High Copy
Gene/Insert
  Gene/Insert name: Rab45 (RASEF)
  Species: H. sapiens (human)
  Entrez Gene: RASEF (a.k.a. RAB45, TSG)
  Tag / fusion protein: RFP (N terminal on insert)
  Cloning method: Gibson Cloning
Terms and licenses: Academic/Nonprofit Terms; Industry Terms: Not Available to Industry
How to cite: pmCh-C1 Rab45 was a gift from Pietro De Camilli (Addgene plasmid # 241255 ; http://n2t.net/addgene:241255 ; RRID:Addgene_241255)
